>Addgene plasmid #134204 | pDK521 | addgene full sequence | sequence record 272753 | Addgene NGS Result
GACCAGTTGCGTGAGCGCATACGCTACTTGCATTACAGTTTACGAACCGAACAGGCTTATGTCAACTGGG
TTCGTGCCTTCATCCGTTTCCACGGTGTGCGTCACCCGGCAACCTTGGGCAGCAGCGAAGTCGCCATAAC
TTCGTATAGCATACATTATACGAAGTTATCTGTAACTATAACGGTCCTAAGGTAGCGAGTTTAAACACTA
GTATCGATTCGCGACCTACTCCGGAATATTAATAGATCATGGAGATAATTAAAATGATAACCATCTCGCA
AATAAATAAGTATTTTACTGTTTTCGTAACAGTTTTGTAATAAAAAAACCTATAAATATTCCGGATTATT
CATACCGTCCCACCATCGGGCGCGGATCCAACTCCTAAAAAACCGCCACCATGTGGCGAGTGAAAAAACT
GAGCCTCAGCCTGTCGCCTTCGCCCCAGACGGGAAAACCATCTATGAGAACTCCTCTCCGTGAACTTACC
CTGCAGCCCGGTGCCCTCACCAACTCTGGAAAAAGATCCCCCGCTTGCTCCTCGCTGACCCCATCACTGT
GCAAGCTGGGGCTGCAGGAAGGCAGCAACAACTCATCTCCAGTGGATTTTGTAAATAACAAGAGGACAGA
CTTATCTTCAGAACATTTCAGTCATTCCTCAAAGTGGCTAGAAACTTGTCAGCATGAATCAGATGAGCAG
CCTCTAGATCCAATTCCCCAAATTAGCTCTACTCCTAAAACGTCTGAGGAAGCAGTAGACCCACTGGGCA
ATTATATGGTTAAAACCATCGTCCTTGTACCATCTCCACTGGGGCAGCAACAAGACATGATATTTGAGGC
CCGTTTAGATACCATGGCAGAGACAAACAGCATATCTTTAAATGGACCTTTGAGAACAGACGATCTGGTG
AGAGAGGAGGTGGCACCCTGCATGGGAGACAGGTTTTCAGAAGTTGCTGCTGTATCTGAGAAACCTATCT
TTCAGGAATCTCCGTCCCATCTCTTAGAGGAGTCTCCACCAAATCCCTGTTCTGAACAACTACATTGCTC
CAAGGAAAGCCTGAGCAGTAGAACTGAGGCTGTGCGTGAGGACTTAGTACCTTCTGAAAGTAACGCCTTC
TTGCCTTCCTCTGTTCTCTGGCTTTCCCCTTCAACTGCCTTGGCAGCAGATTTCCGTGTCAATCATGTGG
ACCCAGAGGAGGAAATTGTAGAGCATGGAGCTATGGAGGAAAGAGAAATGAGGTTTCCCACACATCCTAA
GGAGTCTGAAACAGAAGATCAAGCACTTGTCTCAAGTGTGGAAGATATTCTGTCCACATGCCTGACACCA
AATCTAGTAGAAATGGAATCCCAAGAAGCTCCAGGCCCAGCAGTAGAAGATGTTGGTAGGATTCTTGGCT
CTGATACAGAGTCTTGGATGTCCCCGCTGGCCTGGCTGGAAAAAGGTGTAAATACCTCCGTCATGCTGGA
AAATCTCCGCCAAAGCTTATCCCTTCCCTCGATGCTTCGGGATGCTGCAATTGGCACTACCCCTTTCTCT
ACTTGCTCGGTGGGGACTTGGTTTACTCCTTCAGCACCACAGGAAAAGAGTACAAACACATCCCAGACAG
GCCTGGTTGGCACCAAGCACAGTACTTCTGAGACAGAGCAGCTCCTGTGTGGCCGGCCTCCAGATCTGAC
TGCCTTGTCTCGACATGACTTGGAAGATAACCTGCTGAGCTCTCTTGTCATTCTGGAGGTTCTCTCCCGC
CAGCTTCGGGACTGGAAGAGCCAGCTGGCTGTCCCTCACCCAGAAACCCAGGACAGTAGCACACAGACTG
ACACATCTCACAGTGGGATAACTAATAAACTTCAGCATCTTAAGGAGAGCCATGAGATGGGACAGGCCCT
ACAGCAGGCCAGAAATGTCATGCAATCATGGGTGCTTATCTCTAAAGAGCTGATATCCTTGCTTCACCTA
TCCCTGTTGCATTTAGAAGAAGATAAGACTACTGTGAGTCAGGAGTCTCGGCGTGCAGAAACATTGGTCT
GTTGCTGTTTTGATTTGCTGAAGAAATTGAGGGCAAAGCTCCAGAGCCTCAAAGCAGAAAGGGAGGAGGC
AAGGCACAGAGAGGAAATGGCTCTCAGAGGCAAGGATGCGGCAGAGATAGTGTTGGAGGCTTTCTGTGCA
CACGCCAGCCAGCGCATCAGCCAGCTGGAACAGGACCTAGCATCCATGCGGGAATTCAGAGGCCTTCTGA
AGGATGCCCAGACCCAACTGGTAGGGCTTCATGCCAAGCAAGAAGAGCTGGTTCAGCAGACAGTGAGTCT
TACTTCTACCTTGCAACAAGACTGGAGGAGTATGCAACTGGATTATACAACATGGACAGCTTTGCTGAGT
CGGTCCCGACAACTCACAGAGAAACTCACAGTCAAGAGCCAGCAAGCCCTGCAGGAACGTGATGTGGCAA
TTGAGGAAAAGCAGGAGGTTTCTAGGGTGTCTAGAGGTGGATCTGGAGCTGCAGCTGGATCTGGTTCTGG
TTCTATGCGTAAAGGCGAAGAGCTGTTCACTGGTGTCGTCCCTATTCTGGTGGAACTGGATGGTGATGTC
AACGGTCATAAGTTTTCCGTGCGTGGCGAGGGTGAAGGTGACGCAACTAATGGTAAACTGACGCTGAAGT
TCATCTGTACTACTGGTAAACTGCCGGTACCTTGGCCGACTCTGGTAACGACGCTGACTTATGGTGTTCA
GTGCTTTGCTCGTTATCCGGACCATATGAAGCAGCATGACTTCTTCAAGTCCGCCATGCCGGAAGGCTAT
GTGCAGGAACGCACGATTTCCTTTAAGGATGACGGCACGTACAAAACGCGTGCGGAAGTGAAATTTGAAG
GCGATACCCTGGTAAACCGCATTGAGCTGAAAGGCATTGACTTTAAAGAAGACGGCAATATCCTGGGCCA
TAAGCTGGAATACAATTTTAACAGCCACAATGTTTACATCACCGCCGATAAACAAAAAAATGGCATTAAA
GCGAATTTTAAAATTCGCCACAACGTGGAGGATGGCAGCGTGCAGCTGGCTGATCACTACCAGCAAAACA
CTCCAATCGGTGATGGTCCTGTTCTGCTGCCAGACAATCACTATCTGAGCACGCAAAGCGTTCTGTCTAA
AGATCCGAACGAGAAACGCGATCATATGGTTCTGCTGGAGTTCGTAACCGCAGCGGGCATCACGCATGGT
ATGGATGAACTGTACAAAGGCAGCAGCCATCATCATCATCATCACCACTGAAAGCTTGTCGAGAAGTACT
AGAGGATCATAATCAGCCATACCACATTTGTAGAGGTTTTACTTGCTTTAAAAAACCTCCCACACCTCCC
CCTGAACCTGAAACATAAAATGAATGCAATTGTTGTTGTTAACTTGTTTATTGCAGCTTATAATGGTTAC
AAATAAAGCAATAGCATCACAAATTTCACAAATAAAGCATTTTTTTCACTGCATTCTAGTTGTGGTTTGT
CCAAACTCATCAATGTATCTTATCATGTCTGGATCTGATCACTGCTTGAGCCTAGAAGATCCGGCTGCTA
ACAAAGCCCGAAAGGAAGCTGAGTTGGCTGCTGCCACCGCTGAGCAATAACTATCATAACCCCTAGGGTA
TACCCATCTAAGGTAGCGAGTTTAAACACTAGTATCGATTCGCGACCTACTCCGGAATATTAATAGATCA
TGGAGATAATTAAAATGATAACCATCTCGCAAATAAATAAGTATTTTACTGTTTTCGTAACAGTTTTGTA
ATAAAAAAACCTATAAATATTCCGGATTATTCATACCGTCCCACCATCGGGCGCGGATCCAACTCCTAAA
AAACCGCCACCATGACCAGTGTGGTTAAGACAGTGTATAGCCTGCAGCCCCCCTCTGCGCTGAGCGGCGG
CCAGCCGGCAGACACACAAACTCGGGCCACTTCTAAGAGTCTCTTACCTGTTAGGTCCAAAGAAGTCGAT
GTTTCCAAACAGCTTCATTCAGGAGGTCCAGAGAATGATGTTACAAAAATCACCAAACTGAGACGAGAGA
ATGGGCAAATGAAAGCTACTGACACTGCCACCAGAAGGAATGTCAGAAAAGGCTACAAACCACTGAGTAA
GCAAAAATCAGAGGAAGAGCTCAAGGACAAGAACCAGCTGTTAGAAGCCGTCAACAAGCAGTTGCACCAG
AAGTTGACTGAAACTCAGGGAGAGCTGAAGGACCTGACCCAGAAGGTAGAGCTGCTGGAGAAGTTTCGGG
ACAACTGTTTGGCAATTTTGGAGAGCAAGGGCCTTGATCCAGCTTTAGGCAGTGAGACCCTGGCATCACG
ACAAGAATCCACTACTGATCACATGGACTCTATGTTGCTGTTAGAAACTTTGCAAGAGGAGCTGAAGCTT
TTTAACGAAACAGCCAAAAAGCAGATGGAGGAGTTACAGGCCTTAAAGGTAAAGCTGGAGATGAAAGAGG
AAAGAGTCCGATTCCTAGAACAGCAAACCTTATGTAACAATCAAGTAAATGATTTAACAACAGCCCTTAA
GGAAATGGAGCAGCTATTAGAAATGTAAGAATTCAAAGGCCTACGTCGACGAGCTCACTTGTCGCGGCCG
CTTTCGAATCTAGAGCCTGCAGTCTCGACAAGCTTGTCGAGAAGTACTAGAGGATCATAATCAGCCATAC
CACATTTGTAGAGGTTTTACTTGCTTTAAAAAACCTCCCACACCTCCCCCTGAACCTGAAACATAAAATG
AATGCAATTGTTGTTGTTAACTTGTTTATTGCAGCTTATAATGGTTACAAATAAAGCAATAGCATCACAA
ATTTCACAAATAAAGCATTTTTTTCACTGCATTCTAGTTGTGGTTTGTCCAAACTCATCAATGTATCTTA
TCATGTCTGGATCTGATCACTGCTTGAGCCTAGAAGATCCGGCTGCTAACAAAGCCCGAAAGGAAGCTGA
GTTGGCTGCTGCCACCGCTGAGCAATAACTATCATAACCCCTAGGGTATACCCATCTAAGGTAGCGAGTT
TAAACACTAGTATCGATTCGCGACCTACTCCGGAATATTAATAGATCATGGAGATAATTAAAATGATAAC
CATCTCGCAAATAAATAAGTATTTTACTGTTTTCGTAACAGTTTTGTAATAAAAAAACCTATAAATATTC
CGGATTATTCATACCGTCCCACCATCGGGCGCGGATCCAACTCCTAAAAAACCGCCACCATGGCCCATTA
CAAAGCCGCCGACTCGAAGCGTGAGCAGTTCCGGAGGTACTTGGAGAAGTCGGGGGTGCTGGACACGCTG
ACTAAGGTGTTGGTAGCCTTATATGAAGAACCAGAGAAACCTAACAGTGCTTTGGATTTTTTAAAGCATC
ACTTAGGAGCTGCTACTCCAGAAAATCCAGAAATAGAGCTGCTTCGCCTAGAACTGGCCGAAATGAAAGA
GAAGTATGAAGCTATTGTAGAAGAAAATAAAAAACTGAAAGCAAAGCTTGCTCAGTATGAACCACCTCAG
GAGGAGAAGCGTGCTGAATAGGAATTCAAAGGCCTACGTCGACGAGCTCACTTGTCGCGGCCGCTTTCGA
ATCTAGAGCCTGCAGTCTCGACAAGCTTGTCGAGAAGTACTAGAGGATCATAATCAGCCATACCACATTT
GTAGAGGTTTTACTTGCTTTAAAAAACCTCCCACACCTCCCCCTGAACCTGAAACATAAAATGAATGCAA
TTGTTGTTGTTAACTTGTTTATTGCAGCTTATAATGGTTACAAATAAAGCAATAGCATCACAAATTTCAC
AAATAAAGCATTTTTTTCACTGCATTCTAGTTGTGGTTTGTCCAAACTCATCAATGTATCTTATCATGTC
TGGATCTGATCACTGCTTGAGCCTAGAAGATCCGGCTGCTAACAAAGCCCGAAAGGAAGCTGAGTTGGCT
GCTGCCACCGCTGAGCAATAACTATCATAACCCCTAGGGTATACCCATCTAAGGTAGCGAGTTTAAACAC
TAGTATCGATTCGCGACCTACTCCGGAATATTAATAGATCATGGAGATAATTAAAATGATAACCATCTCG
CAAATAAATAAGTATTTTACTGTTTTCGTAACAGTTTTGTAATAAAAAAACCTATAAATATTCCGGATTA
TTCATACCGTCCCACCATCGGGCGCGGATCCAACTCCTAAAAAACCGCCACC
[267 nt withheld, positions 6213-6479]
TAAGAATTCAAAGGCCTACGTCGACGAGCTCACTTGTCGCGGCCGCTTTCGAATCTAGAGCCTGCAGTCT
CGACAAGCTTGTCGAGAAGTACTAGAGGATCATAATCAGCCATACCACATTTGTAGAGGTTTTACTTGCT
TTAAAAAACCTCCCACACCTCCCCCTGAACCTGAAACATAAAATGAATGCAATTGTTGTTGTTAACTTGT
TTATTGCAGCTTATAATGGTTACAAATAAAGCAATAGCATCACAAATTTCACAAATAAAGCATTTTTTTC
ACTGCATTCTAGTTGTGGTTTGTCCAAACTCATCAATGTATCTTATCATGTCTGGATCTGATCACTGCTT
GAGCCTAGAAGATCCGGCTGCTAACAAAGCCCGAAAGGAAGCTGAGTTGGCTGCTGCCACCGCTGAGCAA
TAACTATCATAACCCCTAGGGTATACCCATCTAATTGGAACCAGATAAGTGAAATCTAGTTCCAAACTAT
TTTGTCATTTTTAATTTTCGTATTAGCTTACGACGCTACACCCAGTTCCCATCTATTTTGTCACTCTTCC
CTAAATAATCCTTAAAAACTCCATTTCCACCCCTCCCAGTTCCCAACTATTTTGTCCGCCCACAACCGGT
TGACTTGGGTCAACTGTCAGACCAAGTTTACTCATATATACTTTAGATTGATTTAAAACTTCATTTTTAA
TTTAAAAGGATCTAGGTGAAGATCCTTTTTGATAATCTCATGACCAAAATCCCTTAACGTGAGTTTTCGT
TCCACTGAGCGTCAGACCCCGTAGAAAAGATCAAAGGATCTTCTTGAGATCCTTTTTTTCTGCGCGTAAT
CTGCTGCTTGCAAACAAAAAAACCACCGCTACCAGCGGTGGTTTGTTTGCCGGATCAAGAGCTACCAACT
CTTTTTCCGAAGGTAACTGGCTTCAGCAGAGCGCAGATACCAAATACTGTTCTTCTAGTGTAGCCGTAGT
TAGGCCACCACTTCAAGAACTCTGTAGCACCGCCTACATACCTCGCTCTGCTAATCCTGTTACCAGTGGC
TGCTGCCAGTGGCGATAAGTCGTGTCTTACCGGGTTGGACTCAAGACGATAGTTACCGGATAAGGCGCAG
CGGTCGGGCTGAACGGGGGGTTCGTGCACACAGCCCAGCTTGGAGCGAACGACCTACACCGAACTGAGAT
ACCTACAGCGTGAGCTATGAGAAAGCGCCACGCTTCCCGAAGGGAGAAAGGCGGACAGGTATCCGGTAAG
CGGCAGGGTCGGAACAGGAGAGCGCACGAGGGAGCTTCCAGGGGGAAACGCCTGGTATCTTTATAGTCCT
GTCGGGTTTCGCCACCTCTGACTTGAGCGTCGATTTTTGTGATGCTCGTCAGGGGGGCGGAGCCTATGGA
AAAACGCCAGCAACGCGGCCTTTTTACGGTTCCTGGCCTTTTGCTGGCCTTTTGCTCACATGTTCTTTCC
TGCGTTATCCCCTGATTGACTTGGGTCGCTCTTCCTGTGGATGCGCAGATGCCCTGCGTAAGCGGGTGTG
GGCGGACAATAAAGTCTTAAACTGAACAAAATAGATCTAAACTATGACAATAAAGTCTTAAACTAGACAG
AATAGTTGTAAACTGAAATCAGTCCAGTTATGCTGTGAAAAAGCATACTGGACTTTTGTTATGGCTAAAG
CAAACTCTTCATTTTCTGAAGTGCAAATTGCCCGTCGTATTAAAGAGGGGCGTGGCCAAGGGCATGTAAA
GACTATATTCGCGGCGTTGTGACAATTTACCGAACAACTCCGCGGCCGGGAAGCCGATCTCGGCTTGAAC
GAATTGTTAGGTGGCGGTACTTGGGTCGATATCAAAGTGCATCACTTCTTCCCGTATGCCCAACTTTGTA
TAGAGAGCCACTGCGGGATCGTCACCGTAATCTGCTTGCACGTAGATCACATAAGCACCAAGCGCGTTGG
CCTCATGCTTGAGGAGATTGATGAGCGCGGTGGCAATGCCCTGCCTCCGGTGCTCGCCGGAGACTGCGAG
ATCATAGATATAGATCTCACTACGCGGCTGCTCAAACTTGGGCAGAACGTAAGCCGCGAGAGCGCCAACA
ACCGCTTCTTGGTCGAAGGCAGCAAGCGCGATGAATGTCTTACTACGGAGCAAGTTCCCGAGGTAATCGG
AGTCCGGCTGATGTTGGGAGTAGGTGGCTACGTCTCCGAACTCACGACCGAAAAGATCAAGAGCAGCCCG
CATGGATTTGACTTGGTCAGGGCCGAGCCTACATGTGCGAATGATGCCCATACTTGAGCCACCTAACTTT
GTTTTAGGGCGACTGCCCTGCTGCGTAACATCGTTGCTGCTGCGTAACATCGTTGCTGCTCCATAACATC
AAACATCGACCCACGGCGTAACGCGCTTGCTGCTTGGATGCCCGAGGCATAGACTGTACAAAAAAACAGT
CATAACAAGCCATGAAAACCGCCACTGCGCCGTTACCACCGCTGCGTTCGGTCAAGGTTCTG
Features (pLannotate 1.2.2; 28 found; start..end, strand, type, name):
     37..65      -  promoter       Pc promoter: intI1 (promoter lies within the coding sequence); class 1 integron promoter
    136..169     +  protein_bind   loxP: Cre-mediated recombination occurs in the 8-bp core sequence (GCATACAT). Cre recombinase
    246..337     +  promoter       polyhedrin promoter: polh from Autographa californica; promoter for the baculovirus polyhedrin gene
    401..2479    +  CDS            SPAG5 (fragment): SPAG5_HUMAN - Experimental evidence at protein level: Swiss-Prot protein existence level 1. Essential component of the mitotic spindle required for normal chromosome segregation and progression into anaphase (PubMed:11724960, PubMed:12356910, PubMed:27462074). Required for chromosome alignment, normal timing of sister chromatid segregation, and maintenance of spindle pole architecture (PubMed:17664331, PubMed:27462074). In complex with SKAP, promotes stable microtubule- kinetochore attachments. May contribute to the regulation of separase activity. May regulate AURKA localization to mitotic sp
   2525..3238    +  CDS            superfolder GFP: GFP variant that folds robustly even when fused to poorly folded proteins (Pédelacq et al., 2006)
   3248..3264    +  CDS            capTEV™ (fragment): composite tag for in vivo biotinylation, TEV protease cleavage, and 6xHis tagging
   3295..3378    +  CDS            large T antigen (fragment): large T antigen from SV40 (simian virus 40)
   3401..3535    +  polyA_signal   SV40 poly(A) signal: SV40 polyadenylation signal
   3564..3613    +  CDS            SET1 (fragment): solubility-enhancement tag derived from T7 phage gene 10B
   3707..3798    +  promoter       polyhedrin promoter: polh from Autographa californica; promoter for the baculovirus polyhedrin gene
   3859..4575    +  CDS            KNSTRN (fragment): SKAP_HUMAN - Also known as C15orf23 From Homo sapiens (Human).
   4673..4756    +  CDS            large T antigen (fragment): large T antigen from SV40 (simian virus 40)
   4779..4913    +  polyA_signal   SV40 poly(A) signal: SV40 polyadenylation signal
   4942..4991    +  CDS            SET1 (fragment): solubility-enhancement tag derived from T7 phage gene 10B
   5085..5176    +  promoter       polyhedrin promoter: polh from Autographa californica; promoter for the baculovirus polyhedrin gene
   5240..5548    +  CDS            MYCBP: MYCBP_HUMAN - Also known as AMY1. Experimental evidence at protein level: Swiss-Prot protein existence level 1. May control the transcriptional activity of MYC. Stimulates the activation of E box-dependent transcription by MYC. From Homo sapiens (Human).
   5646..5729    +  CDS            large T antigen (fragment): large T antigen from SV40 (simian virus 40)
   5752..5886    +  polyA_signal   SV40 poly(A) signal: SV40 polyadenylation signal
   5915..5964    +  CDS            SET1 (fragment): solubility-enhancement tag derived from T7 phage gene 10B
   6058..6149    +  promoter       polyhedrin promoter: polh from Autographa californica; promoter for the baculovirus polyhedrin gene
   6213..6479    +  CDS            DYNLL1 (sequence withheld): DYL1_BOVIN - Also known as DNCL1. Experimental evidence at protein level: Swiss-Prot protein existence level 1. Regulates apoptotic activities of BCL2L11 by sequestering it to microtubules. Upon apoptotic stimuli the BCL2L11-DYNLL1 complex dissociates from cytoplasmic dynein and translocates to mitochondria and sequesters BCL2 thus neutralizing its antiapoptotic activity (By similarity). From Bos taurus (Bovine).
   6577..6660    +  CDS            large T antigen (fragment): large T antigen from SV40 (simian virus 40)
   6683..6817    +  polyA_signal   SV40 poly(A) signal: SV40 polyadenylation signal
   6846..6895    +  CDS            SET1 (fragment): solubility-enhancement tag derived from T7 phage gene 10B
   6938..7103    -  mobile_element Tn7L: mini-Tn7 element (left end of the Tn7 transposon) Tn7
   7293..7881    +  rep_origin     ori: high-copy-number ColE1/pMB1/pBR322/pUC origin of replication
   8016..8239    -  mobile_element Tn7R: mini-Tn7 element (right end of the Tn7 transposon) Tn7
   8306..8839    -  CDS            GmR: gentamycin acetyltransferase; aacC1; confers resistance to gentamycin
