[The description below was written by a language model from this plasmid's Addgene catalogue record and pLannotate feature annotations shown in this document.]
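Description:
pDK521 is an insect-cell (baculovirus) expression plasmid built on the pACEBAC1 backbone for co-expressing components of the human Astrin-SKAP complex. It is maintained in E. coli through a high-copy ColE1/pUC-type origin and selected with gentamicin via the GmR acetyltransferase gene. Tn7L and Tn7R ends are annotated, the mini-Tn7 elements that allow transposition of expression cassettes into a baculoviral bacmid. A single loxP site is also present, which in this vector family permits Cre-mediated fusion with other plasmids to assemble larger multigene constructs.

The payload is a tandem array of four expression cassettes in the same orientation, each driven by its own copy of the very late polyhedrin promoter and terminated by an SV40 polyadenylation signal. The first encodes a fragment of SPAG5 (Astrin), described in the record as residues 1-693, followed by superfolder GFP. A short hit to a 6xHis-containing tag after the GFP is consistent with the sGFP-His label in the insert name and would provide fluorescence tracking and an affinity handle. The second cassette carries a KNSTRN (SKAP) fragment, named "AltSKAP" in the catalogue. The fourth carries DYNLL1, the LC8 dynein light chain. Its best database match is the bovine entry, although the record lists the species as human.

The third cassette is annotated as full-length MYCBP. This is not mentioned in the stated purpose and may correspond to the "BroAstrin" term in the insert name, though the record does not explain this. The repeated short "large T antigen" and "SET1" fragment hits sit next to each terminator and are probably reiterated vector sequence rather than intended coding regions. The construct is intended for producing the multi-subunit complex from a single baculovirus for reconstitution studies.
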