Addgene plasmid #134204: pDK521
Purpose: Baculovirus expresion of Astrin, LC8, and SKAP
Depositing lab: Iain Cheeseman. Depositing organization: Whitehead Institute for Biomedical Research. Publication: Astrin-SKAP complex reconstitution reveals its kinetochore interaction with microtubule-bound Ndc80. Kern DM, Monda JK, Su KC, Wilson-Kubalek EM, Cheeseman IM. Elife. 2017 Aug 25;6. pii: 26866. doi: 10.7554/eLife.26866. PubMed 28841134.
Backbone
  Vector backbone: pACEBAC1
  Vector type: Insect Expression
Growth in bacteria
  Bacterial resistance: Gentamicin, 10 μg/mL
  Growth temperature: 37°C
  Growth strain: DH5alpha
  Copy number: High Copy
Gene/Insert
  Gene/Insert name: Astrin 1-693-sGFP-His BroAstrin and LC8 and AltSKAP in pACE1
  Species: H. sapiens (human)
  Cloning method: Restriction Enzyme; 5′ cloning site unknown (unknown if destroyed); 3′ cloning site unknown (unknown if destroyed)
Terms and licenses: Academic/Nonprofit Terms; Industry Terms: Not Available to Industry
How to cite: pDK521 was a gift from Iain Cheeseman (Addgene plasmid # 134204 ; http://n2t.net/addgene:134204 ; RRID:Addgene_134204)
