>Addgene plasmid #134204 | pDK521 | depositor partial sequence | sequence record 258044 | Plasmid Vector Seq
ACCGGTTGACTTGGGTCAACTGTCAGACCAAGTTTACTCATATATACTTTAGATTGATTTAAAACTTCAT
TTTTAATTTAAAAGGATCTAGGTGAAGATCCTTTTTGATAATCTCATGACCAAAATCCCTTAACGTGAGT
TTTCGTTCCACTGAGCGTCAGACCCCGTAGAAAAGATCAAAGGATCTTCTTGAGATCCTTTTTTTCTGCG
CGTAATCTGCTGCTTGCAAACAAAAAAACCACCGCTACCAGCGGTGGTTTGTTTGCCGGATCAAGAGCTA
CCAACTCTTTTTCCGAAGGTAACTGGCTTCAGCAGAGCGCAGATACCAAATACTGTTCTTCTAGTGTAGC
CGTAGTTAGGCCACCACTTCAAGAACTCTGTAGCACCGCCTACATACCTCGCTCTGCTAATCCTGTTACC
AGTGGCTGCTGCCAGTGGCGATAAGTCGTGTCTTACCGGGTTGGACTCAAGACGATAGTTACCGGATAAG
GCGCAGCGGTCGGGCTGAACGGGGGGTTCGTGCACACAGCCCAGCTTGGAGCGAACGACCTACACCGAAC
TGAGATACCTACAGCGTGAGCTATGAGAAAGCGCCACGCTTCCCGAAGGGAGAAAGGCGGACAGGTATCC
GGTAAGCGGCAGGGTCGGAACAGGAGAGCGCACGAGGGAGCTTCCAGGGGGAAACGCCTGGTATCTTTAT
AGTCCTGTCGGGTTTCGCCACCTCTGACTTGAGCGTCGATTTTTGTGATGCTCGTCAGGGGGGCGGAGCC
TATGGAAAAACGCCAGCAACGCGGCCTTTTTACGGTTCCTGGCCTTTTGCTGGCCTTTTGCTCACATGTT
CTTTCCTGCGTTATCCCCTGATTGACTTGGGTCGCTCTTCCTGTGGATGCGCAGATGCCCTGCGTAAGCG
GGTGTGGGCGGACAATAAAGTCTTAAACTGAACAAAATAGATCTAAACTATGACAATAAAGTCTTAAACT
AGACAGAATAGTTGTAAACTGAAATCAGTCCAGTTATGCTGTGAAAAAGCATACTGGACTTTTGTTATGG
CTAAAGCAAACTCTTCATTTTCTGAAGTGCAAATTGCCCGTCGTATTAAAGAGGGGCGTGGCCAAGGGCA
TGTAAAGACTATATTCGCGGCGTTGTGACAATTTACCGAACAACTCCGCGGCCGGGAAGCCGATCTCGGC
TTGAACGAATTGTTAGGTGGCGGTACTTGGGTCGATATCAAAGTGCATCACTTCTTCCCGTATGCCCAAC
TTTGTATAGAGAGCCACTGCGGGATCGTCACCGTAATCTGCTTGCACGTAGATCACATAAGCACCAAGCG
CGTTGGCCTCATGCTTGAGGAGATTGATGAGCGCGGTGGCAATGCCCTGCCTCCGGTGCTCGCCGGAGAC
TGCGAGATCATAGATATAGATCTCACTACGCGGCTGCTCAAACTTGGGCAGAACGTAAGCCGCGAGAGCG
CCAACAACCGCTTCTTGGTCGAAGGCAGCAAGCGCGATGAATGTCTTACTACGGAGCAAGTTCCCGAGGT
AATCGGAGTCCGGCTGATGTTGGGAGTAGGTGGCTACGTCTCCGAACTCACGACCGAAAAGATCAAGAGC
AGCCCGCATGGATTTGACTTGGTCAGGGCCGAGCCTACATGTGCGAATGATGCCCATACTTGAGCCACCT
AACTTTGTTTTAGGGCGACTGCCCTGCTGCGTAACATCGTTGCTGCTGCGTAACATCGTTGCTGCTCCAT
AACATCAAACATCGACCCACGGCGTAACGCGCTTGCTGCTTGGATGCCCGAGGCATAGACTGTACAAAAA
AACAGTCATAACAAGCCATGAAAACCGCCACTGCGCCGTTACCACCGCTGCGTTCGGTCAAGGTTCTGGA
CCAGTTGCGTGAGCGCATACGCTACTTGCATTACAGTTTACGAACCGAACAGGCTTATGTCAACTGGGTT
CGTGCCTTCATCCGTTTCCACGGTGTGCGTCACCCGGCAACCTTGGGCAGCAGCGAAGTCGCCATAACTT
CGTATAGCATACATTATACGAAGTTATCTGTAACTATAACGGTCCTAAGGTAGCGAGTTTAAACACTAGT
ATCGATTCGCGACCTACTCCGGAATATTAATAGATCATGGAGATAATTAAAATGATAACCATCTCGCAAA
TAAATAAGTATTTTACTGTTTTCGTAACAGTTTTGTAATAAAAAAACCTATAAATATTCCGGATTATTCA
TACCGTCCCACCATCGGGCGCGGATCCCGGTCCGAAGCGCGCGGAATTCAAAGGCCTACGTCGACGAGCT
CACTTGTCGCGGCCGCTTTCGAATCTAGAGCCTGCAGTCTCGACAAGCTTGTCGAGAAGTACTAGAGGAT
CATAATCAGCCATACCACATTTGTAGAGGTTTTACTTGCTTTAAAAAACCTCCCACACCTCCCCCTGAAC
CTGAAACATAAAATGAATGCAATTGTTGTTGTTAACTTGTTTATTGCAGCTTATAATGGTTACAAATAAA
GCAATAGCATCACAAATTTCACAAATAAAGCATTTTTTTCACTGCATTCTAGTTGTGGTTTGTCCAAACT
CATCAATGTATCTTATCATGTCTGGATCTGATCACTGCTTGAGCCTAGAAGATCCGGCTGCTAACAAAGC
CCGAAAGGAAGCTGAGTTGGCTGCTGCCACCGCTGAGCAATAACTATCATAACCCCTAGGGTATACCCAT
CTAATTGGAACCAGATAAGTGAAATCTAGTTCCAAACTATTTTGTCATTTTTAATTTTCGTATTAGCTTA
CGACGCTACACCCAGTTCCCATCTATTTTGTCACTCTTCCCTAAATAATCCTTAAAAACTCCATTTCCAC
CCCTCCCAGTTCCCAACTATTTTGTCCGCCCACA
